Addgene plasmid #45436: pBbA5k-EPL98
Depositing lab: Aindrila Mukhopadhyay. Depositing organization: Lawrence Berkeley National Laboratory. Publication: Engineering microbial biofuel tolerance and export using efflux pumps. Dunlop MJ, Dossani ZY, Szmidt HL, Chu HC, Lee TS, Keasling JD, Hadi MZ, Mukhopadhyay A. Mol Syst Biol. 2011 May 10;7:487. doi: 10.1038/msb.2011.21. PubMed 21556065.
Backbone
  Vector backbone: pBbA5k
  Vector type: Synthetic Biology
Growth in bacteria
  Bacterial resistance: Kanamycin, 50 μg/mL
  Growth temperature: 37°C
  Growth strain: DH1 with AcrAB knocked out
  Copy number: Low Copy
Gene/Insert
  Gene/Insert name: acrB, PSHAb_0324
  Species: Synthetic
  Insert size (bp): 5720
  Promoter: LacUV5
  Tag / fusion protein: His (C terminal on insert)
  Cloning method: Ligation Independent Cloning
  Sequencing primers: 5′ CAA AAG ATC TTT TAA GAA GGA GAT ATA CAT ATG CAG CGT TCC CGC ATC GCG C; 3′ CAG TGG TGA TGG TGA TGA TGA TCT TGC ACC GCT GGT GAG G
Resource information
  A portion of this plasmid was derived from a plasmid made by: Gift from Dr. J. Huang
Terms and licenses: Academic/Nonprofit Terms; Industry Terms: Not Available to Industry
Depositor comments: Please note that this plasmid may require a unique bacterial strain, so make sure to confirm that you can also obtain the appropriate growth strain. Please contact us or contact our distributors if you have any questions.
How to cite: pBbA5k-EPL98 was a gift from Aindrila Mukhopadhyay (Addgene plasmid # 45436 ; http://n2t.net/addgene:45436 ; RRID:Addgene_45436)
