[The description below was written by a language model from this plasmid's Addgene catalogue record and pLannotate feature annotations shown in this document.]
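Description:
pBbA5k-EPL98 is an E. coli expression plasmid built on the pBbA5k backbone and catalogued as a synthetic biology vector. It replicates from a p15A origin, listed by the depositor as low copy and compatible with ColE1-type plasmids, and is selected with kanamycin through the neo/nptII resistance gene. Short annotated fragments of an RSF origin, a Tn5 transposase and a tetracycline resistance gene appear to be backbone remnants rather than functional parts.

The payload is a roughly 5.7 kb insert recorded as "acrB, PSHAb_0324", with the species given as synthetic and a C-terminal His tag on the insert. It sits downstream of a lacUV5 promoter and lac operator. A lacI gene with its own promoter is carried on the same plasmid, so expression is repressed until it is induced with IPTG or lactose. The rrnB T1 and T7Te terminators close the transcription unit. The feature table annotates two open reading frames in the insert by homology. One resembles the Pseudomonas putida MepA periplasmic linker protein and the other resembles E. coli AcrF, an inner-membrane transporter of a tripartite, TolC-dependent efflux system. This is consistent with an efflux pump operon. About 1.5 kb between the second reading frame and the terminators carries no annotation, and the record does not say what it encodes.

The associated publication concerns engineering microbial biofuel tolerance and export using efflux pumps, so the plasmid evidently serves for inducible expression of a heterologous pump to test solvent or fuel tolerance. The recommended host is a DH1 strain with the native AcrAB pump deleted, which removes the background efflux activity.
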