Features (pLannotate 1.2.2; 15 found; start..end, strand, type, name):
     34..1140    +  CDS            mepA: MEPA_PSEPU - Experimental evidence at protein level: Swiss-Prot protein existence level 1. The periplasmic linker protein component of an organic solvent and antibiotic efflux pump; confers resistance to toluene, hexane, p-xylene, ampicillin, penicillin G, erythromycin, novobiocin and tetracycline. From Pseudomonas putida (Arthrobacter siderocapsulatus).
   1177..4269    +  CDS            acrF: ACRF_ECOLI - Also known as envD. Experimental evidence at protein level: Swiss-Prot protein existence level 1. Part of the tripartite efflux system AcrEF-TolC. Involved in the efflux of indole and organic solvents. From Escherichia coli (strain K12).
   5771..5842    +  terminator     rrnB T1 terminator: transcription terminator T1 from the E. coli rrnB gene
   5858..5885    +  terminator     T7Te terminator: phage T7 early transcription terminator
   5904..5959    -  rep_origin     RSF ori (fragment): Plasmids containing the RSF 1030 origin of replication can be propagated in E. coli cells that contain additional plasmids with compatible origins.
   6047..6592    -  rep_origin     p15A ori: Plasmids containing the medium-copy-number p15A origin of replication can be propagated in E. coli cells that contain a second plasmid with the ColE1 origin.
   6706..6800    -  terminator     lambda t0 terminator: transcription terminator from phage lambda
   6834..7625    -  CDS            neo: KKA2_KLEPN - Also known as kan, nptII. Experimental evidence at protein level: Swiss-Prot protein existence level 1. Resistance to kanamycin, neomycin, paromomycin, ribostamycin, butirosin and gentamicin B. From Klebsiella pneumoniae.
   7657..7761    -  CDS            tnpA (fragment): TN5P_ECOLX - Also known as tnp. Experimental evidence at protein level: Swiss-Prot protein existence level 1. Mediates transposition of transposon Tn5 by a 'cut and paste' mechanism. First, the monomeric transposase binds the 19 bp inverted DNA repeats flanking the transposon. Then, dimerization of the DNA- bound transposase creates a synaptic DNA complex. After nicking of the first DNA strand, excision of the transposon proceeds through a series of intermediates. The transposase then mediates the insertion of the transposon at a new site by strand transfer. The activity of the wild- type tran
   7776..7797    -  protein_bind   CAP binding site: CAP binding activates transcription in the presence of cAMP. E. coli catabolite activator protein
   7810..8892    -  CDS            lacI: lac repressor; lacI; The lac repressor binds to the lac operator to inhibit transcription in E. coli. This inhibition can be relieved by adding lactose or isopropyl-β-D-thiogalactopyranoside (IPTG).
   8893..8970    -  promoter       lacI promoter: lacI
   8978..9257    -  CDS            TcR (fragment): tetracycline efflux protein; tet; confers resistance to tetracycline
   9281..9311    +  promoter       lac UV5 promoter: E. coli lac promoter with an "up" mutation
   9319..9335    +  protein_bind   lac operator: The lac repressor binds to the lac operator to inhibit transcription in E. coli. This inhibition can be relieved by adding lactose or isopropyl-β-D-thiogalactopyranoside (IPTG). lac repressor encoded by lacI
>Addgene plasmid #45436 | pBbA5k-EPL98 | depositor full sequence | sequence record 64365 | pBbA5k-EPL98 sequence 9375 bps
ATGCAGCGTTCCCGCATCGCGCTATTGGTATTTTCGGCCCTCGTTGGTTCTGTCGTTTTAACTGGTTGTG
ATCAGGCTGCTGAGCAACCTAAAGCTACTGCTTCTCAAGGCACTCCAGTAGGTGTAGTTACGATAAAAAG
CCAAACACTTACACTTAAACAAGAATTACCAGGGCGTGTAAGTGCATATCAAATAGCAGAAATTCGTCCT
CAAGTTAGCGGTATTGTGCAATCTCGTTTGTTTACAGAAGGTACGCAAGTAGAAAAAGGCCAAGCGCTAT
ATCAAATAAATCCAGCCATTTTTGAAGCTGAGCTTGCAGCAAGTGAAGCAGCTGTAGCCCGTGCTGAGGC
GAGTATTGCCAGCAGTAAATCAAAAGCTGCGCGTTATAAAGAGTTGTTGGCAATTAAAGCTGTAAGTCAG
CAAGACTTTGACGAAGCAGATGCAACTGCTAAACAGGCAAAGGCTGAGTTACTTACTGCGAAAGCGCAAT
TACAGGCTGCACAAATTAATTTAGATTACAGCCATGTGGCATCGCCTATTAGTGGTCAAATTAGTAAATC
GAGTGTGACTGTTGGTGCTTTGGTAAGTGCTAATCAAGCAATGGCATTGGCAACAGTAACGCAACTTGAT
CCAATTTATGTTGATTTAACACAATCGAGTAATGAGTTAACCAAGCTTAAAAAAGCGTTGTCGTCGGGCT
TGTTAAGTGTTGATGCAGATATTCAAACCGAGGTTGAGCTTTATATGGAAGACGGTTCGGTTTATCCGCA
TAAGGGCACCTTACAGTTTTCAGAAGTAACGGTTAATCCAAGTACGGGTTCGGTAACATTGCGAGCTAAA
TTTTCAAACCCTGAGAAACTACTTTTACCGGGTATGTATGCCCGTGCATCTATTGTTGAAGGGGTTCAAG
AAAATGCTGTTTTGGTTCCGCAGCGTGGTGTAACGCGTAATACCAAAGGCCAGCCAACGGCTATGGTGGT
AAGTGAAAATAATACAGTAGAGAGCCGAGTACTAGAAGTTGATAGAACAATAGGTTCGAACTGGTTAGTG
ACTAAAGGTTTATCTGCTGGTGATAAGTTAATTGTTGAAGGCTTACAAAAAATTCGTCCTGGCGCGCCAG
TGATTGTCACTGAAGCAACACCTTTAGCCACTCAAGCGCAATAACGGAGAGTTTAAATGTCACGATATTT
TATCGATAAACCGATATTTGCTTGGGTACTCGCTATTATTGTTATGTTAGCGGGTATTTTAGCAGTTAAA
AGTTTACCTATTGCACAGTATCCTTCTATTGCACCGCCTGCGATTAGTATTACTGCAAATTACCCAGGTG
CATCAGCGCAAACCTTAGAAGACTCTGTAACGCAAGTTATTGAGCAAAAAATGAAAGGGCTAGACGGCTT
GTTATATATGTCGTCAACGTCAGAGTCGAATGGCTCAGCAACGCTTACATTAACGTTTAATGCTGATACA
GACCCTGATATTGCTCAGGTTCAAGTACAAAACAAATTAGCAACCGCAACGCCCTTGTTACCAGAGGAAG
TGCAACGCCAAGGTGTTGTAGTGGCCAAAGCGGCGCGTAACTTTTTATTAGTATTAGCTTTTGTGTCTAA
AGATGGCAGCATGACTAATATTGATATTGGTGATTATGTAGCCTCAAACGTGCAAGATATTGTTTCTCGT
GTTGATGGTGTAGGTGAAGCGCAGTTATTTGGCTCGCAGTACGCTATGCGTATTTGGTTAGATCCAGCAA
AATTACAAAACTTTAAGTTAACGCCAAACGATATTGGCGCGGCAATTACTGCACAAAATGCGCAGGTTTC
TGCCGGCCAACTCGGTGGTATGCCTGCGATTGCAGGACAGCAGTTAAATGCGACAATAACGGCACAGAGC
CGTTTGCAAACACCTGAGCAGTTTGAAAACATTTTAGTTAAAACCAATAGTGATGGCTCAGTAGTGCGTC
TAAAAGATGTAGCTAGAGTAGAACTGGGCGGTGAAAATTATGGTGTAGTTGCACGTTACAATGGTGATCC
GGCTGCGGGTATTGGTATAAAACTTGCCAGTGGTGCTAACGCACTAGATACCGCAGAGGGCGTTAAAAAA
GCATTAGAGGACTTAAAACCGTTTTTTCCTGAAGGTTTAGATGTTGCTATTCCTTACGACACCACACCAT
TTGTATCTTTGTCGATAGAAAAAGTAGTGCACACGCTAATTGAAGCTGTGATACTTGTGTTTGTTGTAAT
GTATTTGTTTTTGCAAAACTTTCGTGCAACGTTAATTCCTACTATTGCAGTACCTGTTGTACTACTGGGT
ACGTTTGCAATTTTGTATACCTTTGGTTATTCAATCAATACGTTAACTATGTTTGCTATGGTACTTGCCA
TTGGCCTGTTGGTTGATGATGCGATTGTTGTAGTAGAAAACGTTGAGCGCTTAATGACTGAAGAAAAACT
CTCGGCATTAGATGCAACACGTAAATCAATGGACGAAATTAAAGGCGCATTGGTAGGTATTGCTATGGTG
CTGTCGGCAGTATTTATTCCGATGGCGTTTTTTAGTGGCTCTACCGGTGTTATTTACCGTCAGTTCTCTA
TTACTATTGTGTCGGCAATGGGCTTGTCGGTATTAGTGGCACTTATTTTAACGCCTGCATTATGTGCAAC
CTTACTTAAGCCAAGCCATGTACACGATAAAACATCATTTATTGGACGTTTTTTCTCTGGCTTTAACCGT
GGTTTTGATAAAACAAACCGCGGTGCACAAGGTATTGTTGGGCGTATGATCAGCCAATCAAAGCGCTACT
TACTTATTTATGGTGTGCTTGTGGGTGGTATGGTATATGTGTTTTCAAGCTTACCAACTGCTTTTTTACC
AGACGAAGACCAAGGTATATTATTTAACCAAGTAATGTTGCCTGCAGGCTCTACCATTGAGCAAACGTTA
GGTGTAGTTGAAAAAGTAGAAAACCATTATTTGAATGATCAAGCCGAAGCAGTAGGTTCTATCTTTACGG
TAACAGGCTTTAGTTTTGCCGGTTCTGGGCAAAACTCAGCAATTGGTTTTGTGAACTTAAAGCATTGGGA
TGAGCGCCAGCGTGACGACTTATCGGTAAATGCAGTAGCAGGTAAAGGGATGGGGTATTTTTCAACCATA
AAAGAAGCGTTTGTATTTGCTTTCCCACCACCGGCAATTGTAGAGCTTGGTACAGCTAATGGCTTTAATA
TGTTTTTACAAGACCGCGTAGGCTTAGGCCATGACGAGCTATTAAATGCACGTAATATGCTATTGGGTAT
GGCAAGTAAAAGCCCTGTTTTAGCGGGTGTGCGTCCAAATGGCCAAGAAGACATGCCAGAGCTGCAACTT
GATATTGACCTTGCAAAAGCGGAAGCATTGGGCGTTACTCAAACCGATATAAATAGTACTTTGTCTACCG
CATGGGGTAGCCGCTATGTTAATGACTTTATTGACCGCGGCCGCGTGAAAAAAGTATACATGCAAGGCGA
AGCTGATTCGCGCATGGTGCCAGAGGACTTAAATAAGTGGTACGTGCGTAATAATAATGGCGATATGGTG
CCGTTTGCAGCATTTGCTAGTTCGCACTGGTCTTACGGCTCACCACGCTTAGAGCGCTACAATGGTTTTT
CTGCGATGGAAATTCAAGGTAGTGCAGCACCTGGCTATAGTACAGGGCAGGCTATGGATGAAATGGAGCG
TTTAGTTAAGCAATTGCCAAACGGTATTGCCTCTGAGTGGTCGGGTATATCTTATCAAGAACGCTCAAGT
GGTGGGCAAGCGCCTTTACTGTATGGATTGTCGCTGTTGTTTGTATTTTTATGTTTAGCTGCGTTATACG
AAAGTTGGTCAGTACCATTTGCTGTAATGATTATTGTGCCACTGGGTATATTTGGTGCGATTATGGCGGC
ATTAATAGGTAACTTATCAAACGATATTTACTTACAAGTAGGTTTGTTAACCACCATAGGTTTGGCTTCT
AAAAACGCGATATTAATAGTTGAATTTGCTATTCATAAAATGGAAGAAGGCCTGAGCTTAGTGGATGCTG
CAATAGCTGCTGTTAAACTGCGTTTACGCCCAGTATTAATGACCTCGCTGGCCTTTATTTGTGGTGTTGT
ACCTTTGGCTATTGCGTCGAGCGCAGGGTCGGGTGCACAAAATGCGCTGGGTATCTCTATTATTGGTGGT
ACTTTAGCTGCCTCTACCTTAGTGGTGTTATTTGTGCCTTTGTTTTTTGTTTTAGTACGTAAAACATTCT
CAAGTAAATCGGCAGTAGCAACGAAGGAGAGCGAATAATGAACTTAAAAACATTAGGTTTAAACGCACTT
ACTTTAGCTGTATTAACGGGGTGCCAACTTGCCCCAGAGCAACAAGAAATAGCTTTACCTGTGCCTGATG
CGTATGCATCGGGTGCAGAGCAAGCGCAAGCTACGCAGCTAAATTGGCAACAGTTTTTTAACGATGAAAA
ACTGCAAGCGTTAATTGCACAGAGCCTTGAGCATAATAAAGACTTACAAATTGCTGCATTAAATGTGCAG
CGCGTGCGTGGCTTATATCAAATAGAAGACTCGGCATTATTTCCATCGCTTGATATAAATGGATCTGGAT
CGCGTCAGCGCTTGCCGGGTGATTTATCGAGTACTGGTGAGCCGCGTATTAATTCGCAGTACAGTGCTAC
CGTAGGTATTACCTCGTATGAGCTTGATATATGGGGCAAGGTTCGCAATCAGTCAGCGCAAGCACTGCAA
ACCTTATACTCTACGCAGCTGAGCCAATACAGTATGCAAGTGTCGCTTATTGCTGAGCTTGCTAATGCCT
GGCTTAACTATGCAACCGACCAGCAGTTATTAGCACTGGCCGAGGAAACCCTAACGTCGCAACAGTCGTC
GTTATCACTTACTCAACAAAGTTTTGATTTAGGTGCTGCATCAGCAATTACCCTAGAGCAACTTAAAAGT
ACGGTTGCTACAGCTAAAGTTGATATAGCAAAGTATAAGCGTTTATTAAAACGCGATAAAAATGCGCTTG
ATTTACTAGTAGGTAATAGCGTTGCCAGTGATTTACTGCCAAATGCGTCACTTAATCATTTACTCGACTT
ACCAGAAGTACCAGTTGGTTTACCGTCTGATTTACTCACGCAACGCCCTGATATTAAAGCGGTTGAGCAT
CAGTTGTTAGCGGCTAATGCAAATATTGGTATTGCGCGTGCTGCGTTTTACCCAAGTATTAGTTTAACCG
CTAATGCGGGTACTGCATCAAGCGACTTAAGTGGTTTATTTGATGGTGGCTCGGGTACGTGGAGTTTTGT
ACCTACTATTAATTTGCCTATTTTTAATATGGGCCGTAACCAAGCTAATTTAGATGTTGCTAAAGCGGCG
CAACAAATAGCGCTTACCACCTATCAGCAAAAAATTCAGCAAGCGTTTCGTGAAGTTGCTGACGTACTTG
CAGATAGAGAAGGTTATAACGCCCAGCTAAGCGCACTTGAGCAGTTAGTGCAAAGCCGTCAAGCAACCTT
TGATATTTCGCAAGCGCGTTACGACAAAGGTGCCGACAGTTACTTGCAAGTTCTTGATTCGCAAAGAACT
TGGTACAGTGCCCAACAGCAGTTAATTACGGGTAAGCAAGCATTACTTGCCAGTAAAATTAACTTATACA
AAGCAGTTGGCGGCGGTTGGCAAGTTACCTCACCAGCGGTGCAAGATCATCATCACCATCACCACTGAGG
ATCCAAACTCGAGTAAGGATCTCCAGGCATCAAATAAAACGAAAGGCTCAGTCGAAAGACTGGGCCTTTC
GTTTTATCTGTTGTTTGTCGGTGAACGCTCTCTACTAGAGTCACACTGGCTCACCTTCGGGTGGGCCTTT
CTGCGTTTATACCTAGGGATATATTCCGCTTCCTCGCTCACTGACTCGCTACGCTCGGTCGTTCGACTGC
GGCGAGCGGAAATGGCTTACGAACGGGGCGGAGATTTCCTGGAAGATGCCAGGAAGATACTTAACAGGGA
AGTGAGAGGGCCGCGGCAAAGCCGTTTTTCCATAGGCTCCGCCCCCCTGACAAGCATCACGAAATCTGAC
GCTCAAATCAGTGGTGGCGAAACCCGACAGGACTATAAAGATACCAGGCGTTTCCCCCTGGCGGCTCCCT
CGTGCGCTCTCCTGTTCCTGCCTTTCGGTTTACCGGTGTCATTCCGCTGTTATGGCCGCGTTTGTCTCAT
TCCACGCCTGACACTCAGTTCCGGGTAGGCAGTTCGCTCCAAGCTGGACTGTATGCACGAACCCCCCGTT
CAGTCCGACCGCTGCGCCTTATCCGGTAACTATCGTCTTGAGTCCAACCCGGAAAGACATGCAAAAGCAC
CACTGGCAGCAGCCACTGGTAATTGATTTAGAGGAGTTAGTCTTGAAGTCATGCGCCGGTTAAGGCTAAA
CTGAAAGGACAAGTTTTGGTGACTGCGCTCCTCCAAGCCAGTTACCTCGGTTCAAAGAGTTGGTAGCTCA
GAGAACCTTCGAAAAACCGCCCTGCAAGGCGGTTTTTTCGTTTTCAGAGCAAGAGATTACGCGCAGACCA
AAACGATCTCAAGAAGATCATCTTATTAATCAGATAAAATATTTCTAGATTTCAGTGCAATTTATCTCTT
CAAATGTAGCACCTGAAGTCAGCCCCATACGATATAAGTTGTTACTAGTGCTTGGATTCTCACCAATAAA
AAACGCCCGGCGGCAACCGAGCGTTCTGAACAAATCCAGATGGAGTTCTGAGGTCATTACTGGATCTATC
AACAGGAGTCCAAGCGAGCTCTCGAACCCCAGAGTCCCGCTCAGAAGAACTCGTCAAGAAGGCGATAGAA
GGCGATGCGCTGCGAATCGGGAGCGGCGATACCGTAAAGCACGAGGAAGCGGTCAGCCCATTCGCCGCCA
AGCTCTTCAGCAATATCACGGGTAGCCAACGCTATGTCCTGATAGCGGTCCGCCACACCCAGCCGGCCAC
AGTCGATGAATCCAGAAAAGCGGCCATTTTCCACCATGATATTCGGCAAGCAGGCATCGCCATGGGTCAC
GACGAGATCCTCGCCGTCGGGCATGCGCGCCTTGAGCCTGGCGAACAGTTCGGCTGGCGCGAGCCCCTGA
TGCTCTTCGTCCAGATCATCCTGATCGACAAGACCGGCTTCCATCCGAGTACGTGCTCGCTCGATGCGAT
GTTTCGCTTGGTGGTCGAATGGGCAGGTAGCCGGATCAAGCGTATGCAGCCGCCGCATTGCATCAGCCAT
GATGGATACTTTCTCGGCAGGAGCAAGGTGAGATGACAGGAGATCCTGCCCCGGCACTTCGCCCAATAGC
AGCCAGTCCCTTCCCGCTTCAGTGACAACGTCGAGCACAGCTGCGCAAGGAACGCCCGTCGTGGCCAGCC
ACGATAGCCGCGCTGCCTCGTCCTGCAGTTCATTCAGGGCACCGGACAGGTCGGTCTTGACAAAAAGAAC
CGGGCGCCCCTGCGCTGACAGCCGGAACACGGCGGCATCAGAGCAGCCGATTGTCTGTTGTGCCCAGTCA
TAGCCGAATAGCCTCTCCACCCAAGCGGCCGGAGAACCTGCGTGCAATCCATCTTGTTCAATCATGCGAA
ACGATCCTCATCCTGTCTCTTGATCAGATCATGATCCCCTGCGCCATCAGATCCTTGGCGGCAAGAAAGC
CATCCAGTTTACTTTGCAGGGCTTCCCAACCTTACCAGAGGGCGCCCCAGCTGGCAATTCCGACGTCGGT
GCCTAATGAGTGAGCTAACTTACATTAATTGCGTTGCGCTCACTGCCCGCTTTCCAGTCGGGAAACCTGT
CGTGCCAGCTGCATTAATGAATCGGCCAACGCGCGGGGAGAGGCGGTTTGCGTATTGGGCGCCAGGGTGG
TTTTTCTTTTCACCAGTGAGACGGGCAACAGCTGATTGCCCTTCACCGCCTGGCCCTGAGAGAGTTGCAG
CAAGCGGTCCACGCTGGTTTGCCCCAGCAGGCGAAAATCCTGTTTGATGGTGGTTAACGGCGGGATATAA
CATGAGCTGTCTTCGGTATCGTCGTATCCCACTACCGAGATGTCCGCACCAACGCGCAGCCCGGACTCGG
TAATGGCGCGCATTGCGCCCAGCGCCATCTGATCGTTGGCAACCAGCATCGCAGTGGGAACGATGCCCTC
ATTCAGCATTTGCATGGTTTGTTGAAAACCGGACATGGCACTCCAGTCGCCTTCCCGTTCCGCTATCGGC
TGAATTTGATTGCGAGTGAGATATTTATGCCAGCCAGCCAGACGCAGACGCGCCGAGACAGAACTTAATG
GGCCCGCTAACAGCGCGATTTGCTGGTGACCCAATGCGACCAGATGCTCCACGCCCAGTCGCGTACCGTC
TTCATGGGAGAAAATAATACTGTTGATGGGTGTCTGGTCAGAGACATCAAGAAATAACGCCGGAACATTA
GTGCAGGCAGCTTCCACAGCAATGGCATCCTGGTCATCCAGCGGATAGTTAATGATCAGCCCACTGACGC
GTTGCGCGAGAAGATTGTGCACCGCCGCTTTACAGGCTTCGACGCCGCTTCGTTCTACCATCGACACCAC
CACGCTGGCACCCAGTTGATCGGCGCGAGATTTAATCGCCGCGACAATTTGCGACGGCGCGTGCAGGGCC
AGACTGGAGGTGGCAACGCCAATCAGCAACGACTGTTTGCCCGCCAGTTGTTGTGCCACGCGGTTGGGAA
TGTAATTCAGCTCCGCCATCGCCGCTTCCACTTTTTCCCGCGTTTTCGCAGAAACGTGGCTGGCCTGGTT
CACCACGCGGGAAACGGTCTGATAAGAGACACCGGCATACTCTGCGACATCGTATAACGTTACTGGTTTC
ACATTCACCACCCTGAATTGACTCTCTTCCGGGCGCTATCATGCCATACCGCGAAAGGTTTTGCGCCATT
CGATGGTGTCCGGGATCTCGACGCTCTCCCTTATGCGACTCCTGCATTAGGAAGCAGCCCAGTAGTAGGT
TGAGGCCGTTGAGCACCGCCGCCGCAAGGAATGGTGCATGCAAGGAGATGGCGCCCAACAGTCCCCCGGC
CACGGGGCCTGCCACCATACCCACGCCGAAACAAGCGCTCATGAGCCCGAAGTGGCGAGCCCGATCTTCC
CCATCGGTGATGTCGGCGATATAGGCGCCAGCAACCGCACCTGTGGCGCCGGTGATGCCGGCCACGATGC
GTCCGGCGTAGAGGATCGAGATCGTTTAGGCACCCCAGGCTTTACACTTTATGCTTCCGGCTCGTATAAT
GTGTGGAATTGTGAGCGGATAACAATTTCAGAATTCAAAAGATCTTTTAAGAAGGAGATATACAT
