>Addgene plasmid #45436 | pBbA5k-EPL98 | addgene partial sequence | sequence record 66228 | pBbA5c-3 5'-CGTTTTATTTGATGCCTGG-3'
TGGTGATGGTGATGATGATCTTGCACCGCTGGTGAGGTAACTTGCCAACCGCCGCCAACTGCTTTGTATA
AGTTAATTTTACTGGCAAGTAATGCTTGCTTACCCGTAATTAACTGCTGTTGGGCACTGTACCAAGTTCT
TTGCGAATCAAGAACTTGCAAGTAACTGTCGGCACCTTTGTCGTAACGCGCTTGCGAAATATCAAAGGTT
GCTTGACGGCTTTGCACTAACTGCTCAAGTGCGCTTAGCTGGGCGTTATAACCTTCTCTATCTGCAAGTA
CGTCAGCAACTTCACGAAACGCTTGCTGAATTTTTTGCTGATAGGTGGTAAGCGCTATTTGTTGCGCCGC
TTTAGCAACATCTAAATTAGCTTGGTTACGGCCCATATT
