>Addgene plasmid #45436 | pBbA5k-EPL98 | addgene partial sequence | sequence record 66479 | lac_promoter
AAGATCTTTTAAGAAGGAGATATACATATGCAGCGTTCCCGCATCGCGCTATTGGTATTTTCGGCCCTCG
TTGGTTCTGTCGTTTTAACTGGTTGTGATCAGGCTGCTGAGCAACCTAAAGCTACTGCTTCTCAAGGCAC
TCCAGTAGGTGTAGTTACGATAAAAAGCCAAACACTTACACTTAAACAAGAATTACCAGGGCGTGTAAGT
GCATATCAAATAGCAGAAATTCGTCCTCAAGTTAGCGGTATTGTGCAATCTCGTTTGTTTACAGAAGGTA
CGCAAGTAGAAAAAGGCCAAGCGCTATATCAAATAAATCCAGCCATTTTTGAAGCTGAGCTTGCAGCAAG
TGAAGCAGCTGTAGCCCGTGCTGAGGCGAGTATTGCCAGCAGTAAATCAAAAGCTGCGCGTTATAAAGAG
TTGTTGGCAATTAAAGCTGTAAGTCAGCAAGACTTTGACGAAGCAGATGCAACTGCTAAACAGGCAAAGG
CTGAGTTACTTACTGCGAAAGCGCAATTACAGGCTGCACAAATTAATTTAGATTACAGCCATGTGGCATC
GCCTATTAGTGGTCAAATTAGTAAATCGAGTGTGACTGTTGGTGCTTTGGTAAGTGCTAATCAAGCAATG
GCATTGGCAACAGTAACGCAACTTGATCCAATTTATGTTGATTTAACACAATCGAGTAATGAGTTAACCA
AGCTTAAAAAAGCGTTGTCGTCGGGCTTGTTAAGTGTTGATGC
